>Addgene plasmid #110079 | pMEXNH3 | addgene full sequence | sequence record 211300 | Addgene NGS Result
GCCAGCCGATTGGACTAGAAATATTGGATCGTCGGCACCGTCACGGCCGTGGGAGGCGGCACGATCCGCG
ACGTGATGATCGGCCGCATCCCCACGGTGCTGCGCAGTGAGCTCTACGCCATCCCGGCGTTGATCTGTGC
GTTCGCACGCACAGGCCCGGTGTGAGAAGGGTCTCTGACGAGCGGGAGAACTCCCTATCAGTGATAGAGT
TTGTCCTCCCTATCAGTGATAGATAGGCTCTGGGAGTACCCGTGTGTACGACCAGCACGGCATACATCAT
TTCGACGCCGAGAGATTCGCCGCCCGAAATGAGCACGATCCGCATGCACCCAGCTTTCTTGTACAAAGTG
GGCTCGAGGCATGCGAAGGAGATATACATATGCACCATCATCATCACCATCATCATCATCATTTAGAAGT
TTTGTTTCAAGGTCCAAGTTGAAGAGCGACCTGCAGACTGGCTGTGTATAAGGGAGCCTGACATTTATAT
TCCCCAGAACATCAGGTTAATGGCGTTTTTGATGTCATTTTCGCGGTGGCTGAGATCAGCCACTTCTTCC
CCGATAACGGAGACCGGCACACTGGCCATATCGGTGGTCATCATGCGCCAGCTTTCATCCCCGATATGCA
CCACCGGGTAAAGTTCACGGGAGACTTTATCTGACAGCAGACGTGCACTGGCCAGGGGGATCACCATCCG
TCGCCCGGGCGTGTCAATAATATCACTCTGTACATCCACAAACAGACGATAACGGCTCTCTCTTTTATAG
GTGTAAACCTTAAACTGCATTTCACCAGCCCCTGTTCTCGTCAGCAAAAGAGCCGTTCATTTCAATAAAC
CGGGCGACCTCAGCCATCCCTTCCTGATTTTCCGCTTTCCAGCGTTCGGCACGCAGACGACGGGCTTCAT
TCTGCATGGTTGTGCTTACCAGACCGGAGATATTGACATCATATATGCCTTGAGCAACTGATAGCTGTCG
CTGTCAACTGTCACTGTAATACGCTGCTTCATAGCATACCTCTTTTTGACATACTTCGGGTATACATATC
AGTATATATTCTTATACCGCAAAAATCAGCGCGCAAATACGCATACTGTTATCTGGCTTTTAGTAAGCCG
GATCCACGCGTTTACGCCCCGCCCTGCCACTCATCGCAGTACTGTTGTAATTCATTAAGCATTCTGCCGA
CATGGAAGCCATCACAAACGGCATGATGAACCTGAATCGCCAGCGGCATCAGCACCTTGTCGCCTTGCGT
ATAATATTTGCCCATGGTGAAAACGGGGGCGAAGAAGTTGTCCATATTGGCCACGTTTAAATCAAAACTG
GTGAAACTCACCCAGGGATTGGCTGAGACGAAAAACATATTCTCAATAAACCCTTTAGGGAAATAGGCCA
GGTTTTCACCGTAACACGCCACATCTTGCGAATATATGTGTAGAAACTGCCGGAAATCGTCGTGGTATTC
ACTCCAGAGCGATGAAAACGTTTCAGTTTGCTCATGGAAAACGGTGTAACAAGGGTGAACACTATCCCAT
ATCACCAGCTCACCGTCTTTCATTGCCATACGGAATTCCGGATGAGCATTCATCAGGCGGGCAAGAATGT
GAATAAAGGCCGGATAAAACTTGTGCTTATTTTTCTTTACGGTCTTTAAAAAGGCCGTAATATCCAGCTG
AACGGTCTGGTTATAGGTACATTGAGCAACTGACTGAAATGCCTCAAAATGTTCTTTACGATGCCATTGG
GATATATCAACGGTGGTATATCCAGTGATTTTTTTCTCCATTTTAGCTTCCTTAGCTCCTGAAAATCTCG
ACGGATCCTAACTCAAAATCCACACATTATACGAGCCGGAAGCATAAAGTGTAAAGCCTGGGGTGCCTAA
TGCGGCCGCCATAGTGACTGGATATGTTGTGTTTTACAGTATTATGTAGTCTGTTTTTTATGCAAAATCT
AATTTAATATATTGATATTTATATCATTTTACGTTTCTCGTTCAGCTTTTTTGTACAAACTTGTGATATC
GAATTCGCTAGCTACCTTTCTCTTCTTTTTTGGATCTACCTTTCTCTTCTTTTTTGGGGATCCACTAGTT
CAGCTCTTCTGCATAATAATTATACATAGTTGCTTAAGCTGCAGGGGACCCTAGAGGTCCCCTTTTTTAT
TTTAAAAATTTTTTATAACCGGTAAGAAGTCCAACACGCCGCTCCTCCCCGATGTTGCGTAGCCGCTTCA
AGCTTAAGCAACGGCCCCAGTGAGTAGCGACTTTGGATCCGGTACCCGCAACGGTCAACCAGCGTCTACG
CGTTTCACTGGCCGACATGTGAGCAAAAGGCCAGCAAAAGGCCAGGAACCGTAAAAAGGCCGCGTTGCTG
GCGTTTTTCCATAGGCTCCGCCCCCCTGACGAGCATCACAAAAATCGACGCTCAAGTCAGAGGTGGCGAA
ACCCGACAGGACTATAAAGATACCAGGCGTTTCCCCCTGGAAGCTCCCTCGTGCGCTCTCCTGTTCCGAC
CCTGCCGCTTACCGGATACCTGTCCGCCTTTCTCCCCTCGGGAAGCGTGGCGCTTTCTCATAGCTCACGC
TGTAGGTATCTCAGTTCGGTGTAGGTCGTTCGCTCCAAGCTGGGCTGTGTGCACGAACCCCCCGTTCAGC
CCGACCGCTGCGCCTTATCCGGTAACTATCGTCTTGAGTCCAACCCGGTAAGACACGACTTATCGCCACT
GGCAGCAGCCACTGGTAACAGGATTAGCAGAGCGAGGTATGTAGGCGGTGCTACAGAGTTCTTGAAGTGG
TGGCCTAACTACGGCTACACTAGAAGGACAGTATTTGGTATCTGCGCTCTGCTGAAGCCAGTTACCTTCG
GAAAAAGAGTTGGTAGCTCTTGATCCGGCAAACAAACCACCGCTGGTAGCGGTGGTTTTTTTGTTTGCAA
GCAGCAGATTACGCGCAGAAAAAAAGGATCTCAAGAAGATCCTTTGATCTTTTCTACGGGGTCTGACGCT
CATGGAACTAGTGAGGTCTGCCTCGTGAAGAAGGTGTTGCTGACTCATACCAGGCCTGAATCGCCCCATC
ATCCAGCCAGAAAGTGAGGGAGCCACGGTTGGTGAGAGCTTTGTTGTAGGTGGACCAGTTGGTGATTTTG
AACTTTTGCTTTGCCACGGAACGGTCTGCGTTGTCGGGAAGATGCGTGATCTGATCCTTCAACTCAGCAA
AAGTTCGATTTATTCAACAAAGCCGCCGTCCCGTCAAGTCAGCGTAATGCTCTGCCAGTGTTACAACCAA
TTAACCAATTCTGATTAGAAAAACTCATCGAGCATCAAATGAAACTGCAATTTATTCATATCAGGATTAT
CAATACCATATTTTTGAAAAAGCCGTTTCTGTAATGAAGGAGAAAACTCACCGAGGCAGTTCCATAGGAT
GGCAAGATCCTGGTATCGGTCTGCGATTCCGACTCGTCCAACATCAATACAACCTATTAATTTCCCCTCG
TCAAAAATAAGGTTATCAAGTGAGAAATCACCATGAGTGACGACTGAATCCGGTGAGAATGGCAAAAGAT
TATGCATTTCTTTCCAGACTTGTTCAACAGGCCAGCCATTACGCTCGTCATCAAAATCACTCGCATCAAC
CAAACCGTTATTCATTCGTGATTGCGCCTGAGCGAGACGAAATACGCGATCGCTGTTAAAAGGACAATTA
CAAACAGGAATCGAATGCAACCGGCGCAGGAACACTGCCAGCGCATCAACAATATTTTCACCTGAATCAG
GATATTCTTCTAATACCTGGAATGCTGTTTTCCCGGGGATCGCAGTGGTGAGTAACCATGCATCATCAGG
AGTACGGATAAAATGCTTGATGGTCGGAAGAGGCATAAATTCCGTCAGCCAGTTTAGTCTGACCATCTCA
TCTGTAACATCATTGGCAACGCTACCTTTGCCATGTTTCAGAAACAACTCTGGCGCATGGGGCTTCCCAT
ACAAGCGATAGATTGTCGCACCTGATTGCCCGACATTATCGCGAGCCCATTTATACCCATATAAATCAGC
ATCCATGTTGGAATTTAATCGCGGCCTCGAGCAAGACGTTTCCCGTTGAATATGGCTCATAACACCCCTT
GTATTACTGTTTATGTAAGCAGACAGTTTTATTGTTCATGATGATATATTTTTATCTTGTGCAATGTAAC
ATCAGAGATTTTGAGACACAACGTGGCTTTCCCCCCCCCCCGACGTCAGGTGGCTAGCTGGCGGGAACGG
CAATGCTCCTGGCGGCGGCGGGGCTGGTGCCCAGGTCTCCGCACAGAGCGGCGGTGCTGGCGCTCGCGGC
CAGGCGTGGTTCTTCGCGTACTGACAAGAAACCCCCCTCTTTAGGACTCAGTGTCCTTGGGAGGGGGGCT
TTTTGCGTTTCAGGAGGTCTTGGCCAGGCATGCCACGGATGCCACCACAGGCACTACAACGGAGTTCGCC
ACGTACATCACCACAACCACCGATTCTGGCGGTGAGCTCCCCGATATTCAGCGGAAATGGCTTGGTATCG
ACCAAGATTCGTAGAACCCCGTCTCGTCTGGCTGGTATTCAAAACGGGCGCAACGAAACACGCAACGAGA
CAGGCATGGCCCAAACCAGAAAACTAGCGTCTACCAGGACTTTTACCTGTCCGACCCGTTGCAACGGAAC
CCCCCACGGAACCCCCGCGACACCCGCTCCCCAATTGCGTTAGAACAGCGGTGGATTGTCGGCTTCGTTG
TGGGCCTTTTGAGCCGCTTCCTGTTCTGCCGCACGCTCTTTCCTCGCCCGATAGCCGAGTCGCTTAACGG
TGTCCAGATGCAGCCCGAAATGTTTGGCCGTTTGCGGCCAAGAGTGGCCCTCGTCGTCGTGATAGGCGCG
GATGCGTTCGCGGCGTGCAGCCTGCTCGGCGAGCCACTCGCTGCGTTCCTGCGCCACGAGCCGGACGACG
TGGCGTTCGGATAGTCCGGTGATTCGAGCGCCTTCGGCGGCGGTCACGCGCCGCTTTTTGCGGACAGTCG
GCTGCCGGTTGTAGCCGTCGCTGTAGCCGTCGCTCATAGCAATGCCTCCATGCATGGCTGACGCGGACTT
TGCGCGCCGCGCAACTGTGCTCGCCGCCGTGCGCGCTGCTGCGCCCTTCCGCGAGATGGCCGACTGGCGC
GCACTGAGTGTGGCCTCGTAGACCACGATCCCGTCCGCCCAAATGCGCGACTTGGTTGTGATCCAACGCC
AAATGCTGTTGGCGATGGCGCGGACCTCGCTGTCCGGTAGCGGTCCGGGACACACGTCGTTGCACGGAAA
TTCGGCGTTTCGCGCGTGGCACTCGGCATAGATCGCGCGGCCGAGTCCGTCCACGTTCCGGGTCGGCAGG
TAGATCCGCATGAGGGCGGGACGATAGGCCCACAACCTGACGGAATCGAACAGTGCGCAATTCCGCCCTA
GCGGCGTCGGAGCCGCTTTGTACGTGGTCTGCTGACGCCAGCGCGGCGGTGGCATGTTCGCGCCGAGCTC
GGCCTCGATGTGGCTGAGTGTGTAGAGATCTGAGTGGAGCCATTCCGTTTCCCAGGCGATGTGGCCGGGG
TTTTTGGTCATGAGGCCTGAGTAACTGCGGTCGCCATCGACGGCGCGCCGAAGGCCTTCGGCGCACGCCG
CCATGTATGCGAGCGGCTTACGCCGCGCGTATTCGGTGCGTGGAACAGGGGCGTTGAGTGCCCACACTGC
GTGTGCGTGGCCGTTGGCGCGATTGCCCACGATCGCGTTGGGCAGCGGATGGGACCCCCGGGCGCTGAGC
GCTCGGAGCGCTGCGTCTGGATGGTCTACGTCCACGACCAGCAGGTTTGCCAGCGCTGTTGGGTTCGCCT
CGATGTACCGGCGGCCTAGGGCCGACGCGCGGCTTTGGCGGTAGATCCCCTCGAGCAGATCGTCGCTTGC
CAGCGGCCAGTACGGCAGCCAGAGCTGCTCAAATTCGTCGGCGACGTGGCTCACGCTTGGTAGTAGACCA
CGATTAATCACCGGTGTATGGTCCGACACGAGCTCCAAGTCAGATATTTCGCTGAGGGGCCACCCCACAA
CTGCACACTCCCCCGCTCTCCCGTCGAGCCCTGGTGGTGGAACACCAGCGACAGCCGAGCACCCCCAACC
ACCTGTACCAACCAGGAGGAACACATGCGTCGTTTCGAGGACGTTTCCGGGCCGCTGAGAGCCGCTGTGG
CGGCCGTACACGCCGCCTTAGACCCGTTAGACCCCCTGCCGCCTGAATGCGCGGGTACGAGCCACACAGC
GCCCGAACTTACGGAGCTGGTGGGCTCACTCTAGATCACGGCTCTAGCTGATCACCGCGGCCATGATGGC
ATAAAACGAAAGGCCCAGTCTTTCGACTGAGCCTTTCGTTTTATTTGATGCCTGGCAGTCGATCGTACGC
TAGTTAACTACGTCGACATCGATTTAATTAATATGCATCAATTGATTTAAATACTAGTGTTAACTATTTA
ATTGGGGACCCTAGAGGTCCCCTTTTTTATTTTAAAAATTTTTTCAAGGGGACCTCTAGGGTCCCCAGCT
GGCTAGCGAGTCATGAGGTCACCATGTTCTTTCCTGCGTTATCCCCTGATTCTGTGGATAACCGTATTAC
CGCCTTTGAGTGAGCTGATACCAGCGGATAACAATTTCACACAGGAAACAGCTATGACCATGATTACGCC
AAGCTATCAACTTTGTATAGAAAAGTTGCATGACCAACTTCGATAACGTTCTCGGCTCGATGATCCCCGG
GGGCCCCCCCTCGAGGTCGACGGTATCGATTTAATTAATATGCATCAATTGATTTAAATACTAGTGTTAA
CTATTTAATTGGGGACCCTAGAGGTCCCCTTTTTTATTTTAAAAATTTTTTCAAGGGGACCTCTAGGGTC
CCCAGCTGGCTAGCGAGTCATGAGGTCACCATGGTCATTAGGAGCCGCTCTCGCACTTCAGCTGCTTCTC
CAAGCCGCAGATGATCAGCTCCAGGCCGAACAAGAAGGCCGGCTCGGCGCCCTGGTGGTCGAACAGCTCG
ATGGCCTGGCGCAGCAACGGCGGCATGCTGTCGGTGGTCGGGGTCTCGCGCTCCTCCTTGGCGACCTGGT
GCTCCTGGTCCTCCAACACGCAGCCCAGGGTGAAGTGGCCCACGGCCGACAGGGCGTACAACGCGTTCTC
CAGCGAGAAGCCCTGCTGGCACAGGAAGGCCAACTGGTTCTCCAGGGTCTCGTACTGCTTCTCGGTCGGC
CGGGTGCCCAGGTGCACCTTGGCGCCGTCGCGGTGGCTCAGCAAGGCGCAGCGGAAGCTCTTGGCGTTGT
TGCGCAGGAAGTCCTGCCAGCTCTCGCCCTCCAGCGGGCAGAAGTGGGTGTGGTGGCGGTCCAACATCTC
GATGGCCAGGGCGTCGAGCAGGGCCCGCTTGTTCTTGACGTGCCAGTACAGGGTCGGCTGCTCGACGCCC
AGCTTCTGGGCCAGCTTGCGGGTGGTCAGGCCCTCGATGCCGACCTCGTTCAGCAGCTCCAGGGCGGAGT
TGATGACCTTGGACTTGTCCAGGCGGGACATTGCGAAGTGATTCCTCCTGATGGTACCGGATCCGTGGCA
GGAGGGTCGCCTGCGTCGGCAACTCGCCCAGGCTACACGAGAGCCCTCGACTGCGAAAATGCCGACCAGG
CACCACCGCACTCCAGGCTTAACCCGGTGCGACGATCCAATATTACGAGATCTGACAAGTTTGTACAAAA
AAGCAGGCTACCAGGCCTAGATCTGGGGACCCTAGAGGTCCCCTTTTTTATTTTAAAAATTTTTTCACGT
Features (pLannotate 1.2.2; 22 found; start..end, strand, type, name):
     28..132     +  CDS            Y4104_STRCO (fragment): Protein inferred from homology: Swiss-Prot protein existence level 3. From Streptomyces coelicolor (strain ATCC BAA-471 / A3(2) / M145).
    190..209     +  promoter       tight TRE promoter (fragment): Tet-responsive promoter PTight, consisting of seven tet operator sequences followed by the minimal CMV promoter
    216..233     +  promoter       tight TRE promoter (fragment): Tet-responsive promoter PTight, consisting of seven tet operator sequences followed by the minimal CMV promoter
    331..351     -  protein_bind   attB2: mutant version of attB; core recombination site for the Gateway® BP reaction BP Clonase™
    488..790     -  CDS            ccdB: CCDB_ECOLI - Also known as G, letB, letD. Experimental evidence at protein level: Swiss-Prot protein existence level 1. Toxic component of a type II toxin-antitoxin (TA) system, functioning in plasmid maintainence. Responsible for the post- segregational killing (PSK) of plasmid-free cells, also referred to as a plasmid addiction system. Half-life of over 2 hours. Cell killing by CcdB is accompanied by filamentation, defects in chromosome and plasmid segregation, defects in cell division, formation of anucleate cells, decreased DNA synthesis and plasmid loss. Interferes with the activity of DN
    795..953     -  CDS            ccdA (fragment): CCDA_ECO57 - Also known as H, letA. Experimental evidence at protein level: Swiss-Prot protein existence level 1. Antitoxin component of a type II toxin-antitoxin (TA) system which inhibits the post-segregational killing (PSK) of plasmid-free cells, also referred to as a plasmid addiction system. Binds to and blocks the activity of CcdB; will also remove bound CcdB protein from the CcdB-GyrA complex by forming a CcdA-CcdB complex, a process termed rejuvenation. Functions as a transcriptional corepressor for the ccdAB operon, repression also requires CcdB (By similarity). From Escherichia coli
   1132..1791    -  CDS            CmR: chloramphenicol acetyltransferase; cat; confers resistance to chloramphenicol
   1792..1821    -  promoter       cat promoter (fragment): promoter of the E. coli cat gene encoding chloramphenicol acetyltransferase
   1845..1875    -  promoter       lac UV5 promoter: E. coli lac promoter with an "up" mutation
   1900..2024    -  protein_bind   attR1: mutant version of attR; recombination site for the Gateway® LR reaction LR Clonase™
   2043..2063    -  CDS            SV40 NLS: nuclear localization signal of SV40 (simian virus 40) large T antigen
   2067..2087    -  CDS            SV40 NLS: nuclear localization signal of SV40 (simian virus 40) large T antigen
   2386..2974    -  rep_origin     ori: high-copy-number ColE1/pMB1/pBR322/pUC origin of replication
   3021..3164    -  CDS            TRA2_ECOLX (fragment): Protein predicted: Swiss-Prot protein existence level 4. Required for transposition of transposon Tn903. From Escherichia coli.
   3305..4120    -  CDS            KanR: aminoglycoside phosphotransferase; aph(3')-Ia; confers resistance to kanamycin in bacteria or G418 (Geneticin®) in eukaryotes
   4257..4361    +  CDS            32 (fragment): VG32_BPML5 - Protein predicted: Swiss-Prot protein existence level 4. From Mycobacterium phage L5 (Mycobacteriophage L5).
   6371..6417    -  terminator     rrnB T1 terminator: transcription terminator T1 from the E. coli rrnB gene
   6603..6668    +  rep_origin     RSF ori (fragment): Plasmids containing the RSF 1030 origin of replication can be propagated in E. coli cells that contain additional plasmids with compatible origins.
   6728..6748    +  protein_bind   attB4: mutant version of attB; core recombination site for the Gateway® BP reaction BP Clonase™
   6791..6820    -  misc_feature   MCS (fragment): pBluescript multiple cloning site
   6971..7591    -  CDS            tetR: TETR2_ECOLX - Experimental evidence at protein level: Swiss-Prot protein existence level 1. TetR is the repressor of the tetracycline resistance element; its N-terminal region forms a helix-turn-helix structure and binds DNA. Binding of tetracycline to TetR reduces the repressor affinity for the tetracycline resistance gene (tetA) promoter operator sites. From Escherichia coli.
   7755..7779    +  protein_bind   attB1: mutant version of attB; recombination site for the Gateway® BP reaction BP Clonase™
