[The description below was written by a language model from this plasmid's Addgene catalogue record and pLannotate feature annotations shown in this document.]
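Description:
pMEXNH3 is an empty bacterial expression backbone from a uniform cloning platform built for mycobacterial genetics and protein production. It is described as the counterpart of pMINTNH3, differing in that it carries oriM, so it is maintained as an episome in mycobacteria. For propagation in E. coli it has a high-copy ColE1/pUC-type origin, and a kanamycin resistance gene (aph(3')-Ia) serves as the stable backbone marker. The automated annotation does not label oriM itself. A large stretch between the kanamycin marker and the rrnB T1 terminator is essentially unannotated and may hold it, but the feature table does not confirm this.

The cloning site is occupied by a counterselection stuffer consisting of ccdB, a ccdA fragment and a chloramphenicol acetyltransferase gene. This explains the dual chloramphenicol and kanamycin selection and the need for a ccdB-tolerant strain. Replacing the cassette with an insert removes the toxin, so only recombinant plasmids survive in ordinary E. coli. An inserted open reading frame gains an N-terminal His10 tag followed by a 3C protease cleavage site, allowing affinity purification and later tag removal.

The table also shows a tetR repressor gene and two short matches scored as "tight TRE promoter" fragments upstream of the cassette. These are most plausibly tet operator sequences, suggesting tetracycline-regulated expression, although the record does not name the promoter. Several other hits (short Gateway att sites, SV40 NLS motifs, an RSF ori fragment, small phage and Streptomyces protein fragments) are brief partial matches and are probably annotation artefacts or backbone remnants rather than functional parts.
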