Addgene plasmid #110079: pMEXNH3
Purpose: (Empty Backbone) Analogous to pMINTNH3, but containing oriM for episomal replication in mycobacteria.
Depositing lab: Markus Seeger. Depositing organization: University of Zurich. Publication: A uniform cloning platform for mycobacterial genetics and protein production. Arnold FM, Hohl M, Remm S, Koliwer-Brandl H, Adenau S, Chusri S, Sander P, Hilbi H, Seeger MA. Sci Rep. 2018 Jun 22;8(1):9539. doi: 10.1038/s41598-018-27687-5. PubMed 29934571.
Backbone
  Vector backbone: pMEXNH3
  Vector type: Bacterial Expression
  Tag / fusion protein: His10 Tag - 3C cleavage site (N terminal on backbone)
Growth in bacteria
  Bacterial resistance: Chloramphenicol and Kanamycin, 25 & 50 μg/mL
  Growth temperature: 37°C
  Growth strain: ccdB Survival
  Copy number: High Copy
Gene/Insert
  Gene/Insert name: None
  Tag / fusion protein: His10 Tag - 3C cleavage site (N terminal on backbone)
Terms and licenses: Academic/Nonprofit Terms; Industry Terms: Not Available to Industry
How to cite: pMEXNH3 was a gift from Markus Seeger (Addgene plasmid # 110079 ; http://n2t.net/addgene:110079 ; RRID:Addgene_110079)
